Addgene plasmid #111743: pBacMam2-DiEx-LIC-C-flag_huntingtin_full-length_Q25
Purpose: Baculovirus transfer vector for expression of huntingtin protein in insect and mammalian cellscells as well as in mammalian cells
Depositing lab: Cheryl Arrowsmith. Depositing organization: University of Toronto. Publication: Design and characterization of mutant and wildtype huntingtin proteins produced from a toolkit of scalable eukaryotic expression systems. Harding RJ, Loppnau P, Ackloo S, Lemak A, Hutchinson A, Hunt B, Holehouse AS, Ho JC, Fan L, Toledo-Sherman L, Seitova A, Arrowsmith CH. J Biol Chem. 2019 Apr 26;294(17):6986-7001. doi: 10.1074/jbc.RA118.007204. Epub 2019 Mar 6. PubMed 30842263.
Backbone
  Vector backbone: pBacMam2-DiEx-LIC
  Vector type: Mammalian Expression ; Baculovirus Expression
Growth in bacteria
  Bacterial resistance: Ampicillin, 100 μg/mL
  Growth temperature: 37°C
  Growth strain: DH5alpha
  Copy number: High Copy
Gene/Insert
  Gene/Insert name: HTT (alt name: huntingtin)
  Species: H. sapiens (human)
  Insert size (bp): 9438
  Mutation: Q25 (polyQ repeat)
  Entrez Gene: HTT (a.k.a. HD, IT15, LOMARS)
  Promoter: CMV and P10
  Tag / fusion protein: FLAG (C terminal on insert)
  Cloning method: Ligation Independent Cloning
  Sequencing primers: 5′ pFBM-fwd (5'-caaaatgtcgtaacaactccgc-3'); 3′ pFBM-rev (5'- tagttaagaataccagtcaatctttcac-3')
Resource information
  A portion of this plasmid was derived from a plasmid made by: Kazusa DNA Research Institute Gene KIEE4296 & Original Clone ID cp94296
Terms and licenses: Academic/Nonprofit Terms; Industry Terms: Not Available to Industry
Depositor comments: Please visit https://www.biorxiv.org/content/early/2018/12/10/492215 for BioRxiv preprint.
How to cite: pBacMam2-DiEx-LIC-C-flag_huntingtin_full-length_Q25 was a gift from Cheryl Arrowsmith (Addgene plasmid # 111743 ; http://n2t.net/addgene:111743 ; RRID:Addgene_111743)
