[The description below was written by a language model from this plasmid's Addgene catalogue record and pLannotate feature annotations shown in this document.]
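Description:
pBacMam2-DiEx-LIC-C-flag_huntingtin_full-length_Q25 is a roughly 15.8 kb baculovirus transfer vector built on the pBacMam2-DiEx-LIC backbone, designed to express full-length human huntingtin (HTT) in both insect and mammalian cells. In E. coli it is maintained as a high-copy plasmid through a ColE1/pUC-type origin and selected with ampicillin via the β-lactamase gene; an f1 origin is also present. The expression cassette, together with a gentamicin resistance gene, lies between the Tn7R and Tn7L mini-Tn7 ends. This is the arrangement used for site-specific transposition of a cassette into a baculovirus shuttle genome (bacmid) to generate recombinant virus.

The payload is a 9,438 bp HTT open reading frame carrying a 25-glutamine polyQ tract, inserted by ligation-independent cloning and derived in part from a Kazusa cDNA clone. It sits downstream of two promoters in tandem: the CMV immediate-early enhancer/promoter, which drives transcription in mammalian cells, and the baculoviral p10 promoter, which is active in infected insect cells. The same recombinant virus can therefore be used for conventional insect-cell production or for BacMam-style transduction of mammalian cells. The protein carries a C-terminal FLAG tag for detection and affinity purification. The feature annotation also flags a short partial His-tag match just upstream of the FLAG sequence, which the catalogue entry does not mention. A WPRE fragment follows the coding region to enhance transcript expression, and an SV40 polyadenylation signal terminates it. The construct belongs to a toolkit of wild-type and mutant huntingtin expression vectors for scalable production of the protein in eukaryotic systems.
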