Features (pLannotate 1.2.2; 22 found; start..end, strand, type, name):
    102..556     +  rep_origin     f1 ori (sequence partly withheld): f1 bacteriophage origin of replication; arrow indicates direction of (+) strand synthesis
    582..686     +  promoter       AmpR promoter: bla
    687..1547    +  CDS            AmpR: β-lactamase; bla; confers resistance to ampicillin, carbenicillin, and related antibiotics
   1718..2306    +  rep_origin     ori: high-copy-number ColE1/pMB1/pBR322/pUC origin of replication
   2492..2543    -  misc_feature   bom (fragment): basis of mobility region from pBR322
   2611..2835    -  mobile_element Tn7R: mini-Tn7 element (right end of the Tn7 transposon) Tn7
   2902..3435    -  CDS            GmR: gentamycin acetyltransferase; aacC1; confers resistance to gentamycin
   3624..3652    -  promoter       Pc promoter: intI1 (promoter lies within the coding sequence); class 1 integron promoter
   3630..3989    -  CDS            YPR2_ECOLX (fragment): Protein predicted: Swiss-Prot protein existence level 4. From Escherichia coli.
   4160..4208    -  polyA_signal   HSV TK poly(A) signal: herpes simplex virus thymidine kinase polyadenylation signal (Cole and Stacy, 1985)
   4313..4692    +  enhancer       CMV enhancer: human cytomegalovirus immediate early enhancer
   4693..4896    +  promoter       CMV promoter: human cytomegalovirus (CMV) immediate early promoter
   4892..4925    +  LTR            5' LTR (truncated) (fragment): truncated 5' long terminal repeat (LTR) from HIV-1
   4943..5052    +  promoter       p10 promoter: baculovirus promoter for expression in insect cells
   5084..14521   +  CDS            HTT: HD_HUMAN - Also known as HD, IT15. Experimental evidence at protein level: Swiss-Prot protein existence level 1. [Huntingtin, myristoylated N-terminal fragment]: Promotes the formation of autophagic vesicles. From Homo sapiens (Human).
  14585..14604   +  CDS            7xHis (fragment): 6xHis affinity tag
  14609..14632   +  CDS            3xFLAG (fragment): three tandem FLAG® epitope tags
  14651..14669   +  misc_feature   MCS (fragment): pBluescript multiple cloning site
  14669..15174   +  misc_feature   WPRE (fragment): woodchuck hepatitis virus posttranscriptional regulatory element
  15270..15353   +  CDS            large T antigen (fragment): large T antigen from SV40 (simian virus 40)
  15376..15510   +  polyA_signal   SV40 poly(A) signal: SV40 polyadenylation signal
  15539..15704   -  mobile_element Tn7L: mini-Tn7 element (left end of the Tn7 transposon) Tn7
>Addgene plasmid #111743 | pBacMam2-DiEx-LIC-C-flag_huntingtin_full-length_Q25 | addgene full sequence | sequence record 220479 | Addgene NGS Result
TTCTCTGTCACAGAATGAAAATTTTTCTGTCATCTCTTCGTTATTAATGTTTGTAATTGACTGAATATCA
ACGCTTATTTGCAGCCTGAATGGCGAATGGG
[124 nt withheld, positions 102-225]
C
[91 nt withheld, positions 227-317]
A
[49 nt withheld, positions 319-367]
CCTTTGACGTTGGAGTCCACGTTCTT
[37 nt withheld, positions 394-430]
ACCCTATCTCGGTCTATTCTTTTGATTTATAAGGGATTTTGCCGATTTCGGCCTATTGGTTAAAAAATGA
GCTGATTTAACAAAAATTTAACGCGAATTTTAACAAAATATTAACGCTTACAATTTAGGTGGCACTTTTC
GGGGAAATGTGCGCGGAACCCCTATTTGTTTATTTTTCTAAATACATTCAAATATGTATCCGCTCATGAG
ACAATAACCCTGATAAATGCTTCAATAATATTGAAAAAGGAAGAGTATGAGTATTCAACATTTCCGTGTC
GCCCTTATTCCCTTTTTTGCGGCATTTTGCCTTCCTGTTTTTGCTCACCCAGAAACGCTGGTGAAAGTAA
AAGATGCTGAAGATCAGTTGGGTGCACGAGTGGGTTACATCGAACTGGATCTCAACAGCGGTAAGATCCT
TGAGAGTTTTCGCCCCGAAGAACGTTTTCCAATGATGAGCACTTTTAAAGTTCTGCTATGTGGCGCGGTA
TTATCCCGTATTGACGCCGGGCAAGAGCAACTCGGTCGCCGCATACACTATTCTCAGAATGACTTGGTTG
AGTACTCACCAGTCACAGAAAAGCATCTTACGGATGGCATGACAGTAAGAGAATTATGCAGTGCTGCCAT
AACCATGAGTGATAACACTGCGGCCAACTTACTTCTGACAACGATCGGAGGACCGAAGGAGCTAACCGCT
TTTTTGCACAACATGGGGGATCATGTAACTCGCCTTGATCGTTGGGAACCGGAGCTGAATGAAGCCATAC
CAAACGACGAGCGTGACACCACGATGCCTGTAGCAATGGCAACAACGTTGCGCAAACTATTAACTGGCGA
ACTACTTACTCTAGCTTCCCGGCAACAATTAATAGACTGGATGGAGGCGGATAAAGTTGCAGGACCACTT
CTGCGCTCGGCCCTTCCGGCTGGCTGGTTTATTGCTGATAAATCTGGAGCCGGTGAGCGTGGGTCTCGCG
GTATCATTGCAGCACTGGGGCCAGATGGTAAGCCCTCCCGTATCGTAGTTATCTACACGACGGGGAGTCA
GGCAACTATGGATGAACGAAATAGACAGATCGCTGAGATAGGTGCCTCACTGATTAAGCATTGGTAACTG
TCAGACCAAGTTTACTCATATATACTTTAGATTGATTTAAAACTTCATTTTTAATTTAAAAGGATCTAGG
TGAAGATCCTTTTTGATAATCTCATGACCAAAATCCCTTAACGTGAGTTTTCGTTCCACTGAGCGTCAGA
CCCCGTAGAAAAGATCAAAGGATCTTCTTGAGATCCTTTTTTTCTGCGCGTAATCTGCTGCTTGCAAACA
AAAAAACCACCGCTACCAGCGGTGGTTTGTTTGCCGGATCAAGAGCTACCAACTCTTTTTCCGAAGGTAA
CTGGCTTCAGCAGAGCGCAGATACCAAATACTGTTCTTCTAGTGTAGCCGTAGTTAGGCCACCACTTCAA
GAACTCTGTAGCACCGCCTACATACCTCGCTCTGCTAATCCTGTTACCAGTGGCTGCTGCCAGTGGCGAT
AAGTCGTGTCTTACCGGGTTGGACTCAAGACGATAGTTACCGGATAAGGCGCAGCGGTCGGGCTGAACGG
GGGGTTCGTGCACACAGCCCAGCTTGGAGCGAACGACCTACACCGAACTGAGATACCTACAGCGTGAGCT
ATGAGAAAGCGCCACGCTTCCCGAAGGGAGAAAGGCGGACAGGTATCCGGTAAGCGGCAGGGTCGGAACA
GGAGAGCGCACGAGGGAGCTTCCAGGGGGAAACGCCTGGTATCTTTATAGTCCTGTCGGGTTTCGCCACC
TCTGACTTGAGCGTCGATTTTTGTGATGCTCGTCAGGGGGGCGGAGCCTATGGAAAAACGCCAGCAACGC
GGCCTTTTTACGGTTCCTGGCCTTTTGCTGGCCTTTTGCTCACATGTTCTTTCCTGCGTTATCCCCTGAT
TCTGTGGATAACCGTATTACCGCCTTTGAGTGAGCTGATACCGCTCGCCGCAGCCGAACGACCGAGCGCA
GCGAGTCAGTGAGCGAGGAAGCGGAAGAGCGCCTGATGCGGTATTTTCTCCTTACGCATCTGTGCGGTAT
TTCACACCGCATAGACCAGCCGCGTAACCTGGCAAAATCGGTTACGGTTGAGTAATAAATGGATGCCCTG
CGTAAGCGGGTGTGGGCGGACAATAAAGTCTTAAACTGAACAAAATAGATCTAAACTATGACAATAAAGT
CTTAAACTAGACAGAATAGTTGTAAACTGAAATCAGTCCAGTTATGCTGTGAAAAAGCATACTGGACTTT
TGTTATGGCTAAAGCAAACTCTTCATTTTCTGAAGTGCAAATTGCCCGTCGTATTAAAGAGGGGCGTGGC
CAAGGGCATGGTAAAGACTATATTCGCGGCGTTGTGACAATTTACCGAACAACTCCGCGGCCGGGAAGCC
GATCTCGGCTTGAACGAATTGTTAGGTGGCGGTACTTGGGTCGATATCAAAGTGCATCACTTCTTCCCGT
ATGCCCAACTTTGTATAGAGAGCCACTGCGGGATCGTCACCGTAATCTGCTTGCACGTAGATCACATAAG
CACCAAGCGCGTTGGCCTCATGCTTCAAGAGATTGATGAGCGCGGTGGCAATGCCCTGCCTCCGGTGCTC
GCCGGAGACTGCGAGATCATAGATATAGATCTCACTACGCGGCTGCTCAAACTTGGGCAGAACGTAAGCC
GCGAGAGCGCCAACAACCGCTTCTTGGTCGAAGGCAGCAAGCGCGATGAATGTCTTACTACGGAGCAAGT
TCCCGAGGTAATCGGAGTCCGGCTGATGTTGGGAGTAGGTGGCTACGTCTCCGAACTCACGACCGAAAAG
ATCAAGAGCAGCCCGCATGGATTTGACTTGGTCAGGGCCGAGCCTACATGTGCGAATGATGCCCATACTT
GAGCCACCTAACTTTGTTTTAGGGCGACTGCCCTGCTGCGTAACATCGTTGCTGCTGCGTAACATCGTTG
CTGCTCCATAACATCAAACATCGACCCACGGCGTAACGCGCTTGCTGCTTGGATGCCCGAGGCATAGACT
GTACAAAAAAACAGTCATAACAAGCCATGAAAACCGCCACTGCGCCGTTACCACCGCTGCGTTCGGTCAA
GGTTCTGGACCAGTTGCGTGAGCGCATACGCTACTTGCATTACAGTTTACGAACCGAACAGGCTTATGTC
AACTGGGTTCGTGCCTTCATCCGTTTCCACGGTGTGCGTCACCCGGCAACCTTGGGCAGCAGCGAAGTCG
AGGCATTTCTGTCCTGGCTGGCGAACGAGCGCAAGGTTTCGGTCTCCACGCATCGTCAGGCATTGGCGGC
CTTGCTGTTCTTCTACGGCAAGGTGCTGTGCACGGATCTGCCCTTGCTTCAGGAGATCGGTAGACCTCGG
CCGTCGCGGCGCTTGCCGGTGGTGCTGACCCCGGATGAAGTGGTTCGCATCCTCGGTTTTCTGGAAGGCG
AGCATCGTTTGTTCGCCCAGGACTCTAGCTATAGTTCTAGTGGTTGGCTACGTACCCGTAGTGGCTATGG
CAGGGCTTGCCGCCCCGACGTTGGCTGCGAGCCCTGGGCCTTCACCCGAACTTGGGGGTTGGGGTGGGGA
AAAGGAAGAAACGCGGGCGTATTGGTCCCAATGGGGTCTCGGTGGGGTATCGACAGAGTGCCAGCCCTGG
GACCGAACCCCGCGTTTATGAACAAACGACCCAACACCCGTGCGTTTTATTCTGTCTTTTTATTGCCGTC
ATAGCGCGGGTTCCTTCCGGTATTGTCTCCTTCCGTGTTTCAGTTAGCCTCCCCCATCTCCCGGTACCGC
ATGCGGATCTGTACGGGCCAGATATACGCGTTGACATTGATTATTGACTAGTTATTAATAGTAATCAATT
ACGGGGTCATTAGTTCATAGCCCATATATGGAGTTCCGCGTTACATAACTTACGGTAAATGGCCCGCCTG
GCTGACCGCCCAACGACCCCCGCCCATTGACGTCAATAATGACGTATGTTCCCATAGTAACGCCAATAGG
GACTTTCCATTGACGTCAATGGGTGGAGTATTTACGGTAAACTGCCCACTTGGCAGTACATCAAGTGTAT
CATATGCCAAGTACGCCCCCTATTGACGTCAATGACGGTAAATGGCCCGCCTGGCATTATGCCCAGTACA
TGACCTTATGGGACTTTCCTACTTGGCAGTACATCTACGTATTAGTCATCGCTATTACCATGGTGATGCG
GTTTTGGCAGTACATCAATGGGCGTGGATAGCGGTTTGACTCACGGGGATTTCCAAGTCTCCACCCCATT
GACGTCAATGGGAGTTTGTTTTGGCACCAAAATCAACGGGACTTTCCAAAATGTCGTAACAACTCCGCCC
CATTGACGCAAATGGGCGGTAGGCGTGTACGGTGGGAGGTCTATATAAGCAGAGCTCTCTGGCTAACTAG
AGAACCCACTGCTTACTGGCTTATCGAATACGGACCTTTAATTCAACCCAACACAATATATTATAGTTAA
ATAAGAATTATTATCAAATCATTTGTATATTAATTAAAATACTATACTGTAAATTACATTTTATTTACAA
TCACTCGACGGATCCTTAAGAAGGAGATATACTATGGCGACCCTGGAAAAGCTGATGAAGGCCTTCGAGT
CCCTCAAGTCCTTCCAACAGCAGCAACAGCAACAACAGCAGCAACAGCAACAACAGCAGCAACAGCAACA
ACAGCAGCAACAGCAACAACCGCCACCGCCGCCGCCGCCGCCGCCGCCTCCTCAGCTTCCTCAGCCGCCG
CCGCAGGCACAGCCGCTGCTGCCTCAGCCGCAGCCGCCCCCGCCGCCGCCCCCGCCGCCACCCGGCCCGG
CTGTGGCTGAGGAGCCGCTGCACCGACCAAAGAAAGAACTTTCAGCTACCAAGAAAGACCGTGTGAATCA
TTGTCTGACAATATGTGAAAACATAGTGGCACAGTCTGTCAGAAATTCTCCAGAATTTCAGAAACTTCTG
GGCATCGCTATGGAACTTTTTCTGCTGTGCAGTGATGACGCAGAGTCAGATGTCAGGATGGTGGCTGACG
AATGCCTCAACAAAGTTATCAAAGCTTTGATGGATTCTAATCTTCCAAGGTTACAGCTCGAGCTCTATAA
GGAAATTAAAAAGAATGGTGCCCCTCGGAGTTTGCGTGCTGCCCTGTGGAGGTTTGCTGAGCTGGCTCAC
CTGGTTCGGCCTCAGAAATGCAGGCCTTACCTGGTGAACCTTCTGCCGTGCCTGACTCGAACAAGCAAGA
GACCCGAAGAATCAGTCCAGGAGACCTTGGCTGCAGCTGTTCCCAAAATTATGGCTTCTTTTGGCAATTT
TGCAAATGACAATGAAATTAAGGTTTTGTTAAAGGCCTTCATAGCGAACCTGAAGTCAAGCTCCCCCACC
ATTCGGCGGACAGCGGCTGGATCAGCAGTGAGCATCTGCCAGCACTCAAGAAGGACACAATATTTCTATA
GTTGGCTACTAAATGTGCTCTTAGGCTTACTCGTTCCTGTCGAGGATGAACACTCCACTCTGCTGATTCT
TGGCGTGCTGCTCACCCTGAGGTATTTGGTGCCCTTGCTGCAGCAGCAGGTCAAGGACACAAGCCTGAAA
GGCAGCTTCGGAGTGACAAGGAAAGAAATGGAAGTCTCTCCTTCTGCAGAGCAGCTTGTCCAGGTTTATG
AACTGACGTTACATCATACACAGCACCAAGACCACAATGTTGTGACCGGAGCCCTGGAGCTGTTGCAGCA
GCTCTTCAGAACGCCTCCACCCGAGCTTCTGCAAACCCTGACCGCAGTCGGGGGCATTGGGCAGCTCACC
GCTGCTAAGGAGGAGTCTGGTGGCCGAAGCCGTAGTGGGAGTATTGTGGAACTTATAGCTGGAGGGGGTT
CCTCATGCAGCCCTGTCCTTTCAAGAAAACAAAAAGGCAAAGTGCTCTTAGGAGAAGAAGAAGCCTTGGA
GGATGACTCTGAATCGAGATCGGATGTCAGCAGCTCTGCCTTAACAGCCTCAGTGAAGGATGAGATCAGT
GGAGAGCTGGCTGCTTCTTCAGGGGTTTCCACTCCAGGGTCAGCAGGTCATGACATCATCACAGAACAGC
CACGGTCACAGCACACACTGCAGGCGGACTCAGTGGATCTGGCCAGCTGTGACTTGACAAGCTCTGCCAC
TGATGGGGATGAGGAGGATATCTTGAGCCACAGCTCCAGCCAGGTCAGCGCCGTCCCATCTGACCCTGCC
ATGGACCTGAATGATGGGACCCAGGCCTCGTCGCCCATCAGCGACAGCTCCCAGACCACCACCGAAGGGC
CTGATTCAGCTGTTACCCCTTCAGACAGTTCTGAAATTGTGTTAGACGGTACCGACAACCAGTATTTGGG
CCTGCAGATTGGACAGCCCCAGGATGAAGATGAGGAAGCCACAGGTATTCTTCCTGATGAAGCCTCGGAG
GCCTTCAGGAACTCTTCCATGGCCCTTCAACAGGCACATTTATTGAAAAACATGAGTCACTGCAGGCAGC
CTTCTGACAGCAGTGTTGATAAATTTGTGTTGAGAGATGAAGCTACTGAACCGGGTGATCAAGAAAACAA
GCCTTGCCGCATCAAAGGTGACATTGGACAGTCCACTGATGATGACTCTGCACCTCTTGTCCATTGTGTC
CGCCTTTTATCTGCTTCGTTTTTGCTAACAGGGGGAAAAAATGTGCTGGTTCCGGACAGGGATGTGAGGG
TCAGCGTGAAGGCCCTGGCCCTCAGCTGTGTGGGAGCAGCTGTGGCCCTCCACCCGGAATCTTTCTTCAG
CAAACTCTATAAAGTTCCTCTTGACACCACGGAATACCCTGAGGAACAGTATGTCTCAGACATCTTGAAC
TACATCGATCATGGAGACCCACAGGTTCGAGGAGCCACTGCCATTCTCTGTGGGACCCTCATCTGCTCCA
TCCTCAGCAGGTCCCGCTTCCACGTGGGAGATTGGATGGGCACCATTAGAACCCTCACAGGAAATACATT
TTCTTTGGCGGATTGCATTCCTTTGCTGCGGAAAACACTGAAGGATGAGTCTTCTGTTACTTGCAAGTTA
GCTTGTACAGCTGTGAGGAACTGTGTCATGAGTCTCTGCAGCAGCAGCTACAGTGAGTTAGGACTGCAGC
TGATCATCGATGTGCTGACTCTGAGGAACAGTTCCTATTGGCTGGTGAGGACAGAGCTTCTGGAAACCCT
TGCAGAGATTGACTTCAGGCTGGTGAGCTTTTTGGAGGCAAAAGCAGAAAACTTACACAGAGGGGCTCAT
CATTATACAGGGCTTTTAAAACTGCAAGAACGAGTGCTCAATAATGTTGTCATCCATTTGCTTGGAGATG
AAGACCCCAGGGTGCGACATGTTGCCGCAGCATCACTAATTAGGCTTGTCCCAAAGCTGTTTTATAAATG
TGACCAAGGACAAGCTGATCCAGTAGTGGCCGTGGCAAGAGATCAAAGCAGTGTTTACCTGAAACTTCTC
ATGCATGAGACGCAGCCTCCATCTCATTTCTCCGTCAGCACAATAACCAGAATATATAGAGGCTATAACC
TACTACCAAGCATAACAGACGTCACTATGGAAAATAACCTTTCAAGAGTTATTGCAGCAGTTTCTCATGA
ACTAATCACATCAACCACCAGAGCACTCACATTTGGATGCTGTGAAGCTTTGTGTCTTCTTTCCACTGCC
TTCCCAGTTTGCATTTGGAGTTTAGGTTGGCACTGTGGAGTGCCTCCACTGAGTGCCTCAGATGAGTCTA
GGAAGAGCTGTACCGTTGGGATGGCCACAATGATTCTGACCCTGCTCTCGTCAGCTTGGTTCCCATTGGA
TCTCTCAGCCCATCAAGATGCTTTGATTTTGGCCGGAAACTTGCTTGCAGCCAGTGCTCCCAAATCTCTG
AGAAGTTCATGGGCCTCTGAAGAAGAAGCCAACCCAGCAGCCACCAAGCAAGAGGAGGTCTGGCCAGCCC
TGGGGGACCGGGCCCTGGTGCCCATGGTGGAGCAGCTCTTCTCTCACCTGCTGAAGGTGATTAACATTTG
TGCCCACGTCCTGGATGACGTGGCTCCTGGACCCGCAATAAAGGCAGCCTTGCCTTCTCTAACAAACCCC
CCTTCTCTAAGTCCCATCCGACGAAAGGGGAAGGAGAAAGAACCAGGAGAACAAGCATCTGTACCGTTGA
GTCCCAAGAAAGGCAGTGAGGCCAGTGCAGCTTCTAGACAATCTGATACCTCAGGTCCTGTTACAACAAG
TAAATCCTCATCACTGGGGAGTTTCTATCATCTTCCTTCATACCTCAAACTGCATGATGTCCTGAAAGCT
ACACACGCTAACTACAAGGTCACGCTGGATCTTCAGAACAGCACGGAAAAGTTTGGAGGGTTTCTTCGCT
CAGCCTTGGATGTTCTTTCTCAGATACTAGAGCTGGCCACACTGCAGGACATTGGGAAGTGTGTTGAAGA
GATCCTAGGATACCTGAAATCCTGCTTTAGTCGAGAACCAATGATGGCAACTGTTTGTGTTCAACAATTG
TTGAAGACTCTCTTTGGCACAAACTTGGCCTCCCAGTTTGATGGCTTATCTTCCAACCCCAGCAAGTCAC
AAGGCCGAGCACAGCGCCTTGGCTCCTCCAGTGTGAGGCCAGGCTTGTACCACTACTGCTTCATGGCCCC
GTACACCCACTTCACCCAGGCCCTCGCTGACGCCAGCCTGAGGAACATGGTGCAGGCGGAGCAGGAGAAC
GACACCTCGGGATGGTTTGATGTCCTCCAGAAAGTGTCTACCCAGTTGAAGACAAACCTCACGAGTGTCA
CAAAGAACCGTGCAGATAAGAATGCTATTCATAATCACATTCGTTTGTTTGAACCTCTTGTTATAAAAGC
TTTAAAACAGTACACGACTACAACATGTGTGCAGTTACAGAAGCAGGTTTTAGATTTGCTGGCGCAGCTG
GTTCAGTTACGGGTTAATTACTGTCTTCTGGATTCAGATCAGGTGTTTATTGGCTTTGTATTGAAACAGT
TTGAATACATTGAAGTGGGCCAGTTCAGGGAATCAGAGGCAATCATTCCAAACATCTTTTTCTTCTTGGT
ATTACTATCTTATGAACGCTATCATTCAAAACAGATCATTGGAATTCCTAAAATCATTCAGCTCTGTGAT
GGCATCATGGCCAGTGGAAGGAAGGCTGTGACACATGCCATACCGGCTCTGCAGCCCATAGTCCACGACC
TCTTTGTATTAAGAGGAACAAATAAAGCTGATGCAGGAAAAGAGCTTGAAACCCAAAAAGAGGTGGTGGT
GTCAATGTTACTGAGACTCATCCAGTACCATCAGGTGTTGGAGATGTTCATTCTTGTCCTGCAGCAGTGC
CACAAGGAGAATGAAGACAAGTGGAAGCGACTGTCTCGACAGATAGCTGACATCATCCTCCCAATGTTAG
CCAAACAGCAGATGCACATTGACTCTCATGAAGCCCTTGGAGTGTTAAATACATTATTTGAGATTTTGGC
CCCTTCCTCCCTCCGTCCGGTAGACATGCTTTTACGGAGTATGTTCGTCACTCCAAACACAATGGCGTCC
GTGAGCACTGTTCAACTGTGGATATCGGGAATTCTGGCCATTTTGAGGGTTCTGATTTCCCAGTCAACTG
AAGATATTGTTCTTTCTCGTATTCAGGAGCTCTCCTTCTCTCCGTATTTAATCTCCTGTACAGTAATTAA
TAGGTTAAGAGATGGGGACAGTACTTCAACGCTAGAAGAACACAGTGAAGGGAAACAAATAAAGAATTTG
CCAGAAGAAACATTTTCAAGGTTTCTATTACAACTGGTTGGTATTCTTTTAGAAGACATTGTTACAAAAC
AGCTGAAGGTGGAAATGAGTGAGCAGCAACATACTTTCTATTGCCAGGAACTAGGCACACTGCTAATGTG
TCTGATCCACATCTTCAAGTCTGGAATGTTCCGGAGAATCACAGCAGCTGCCACTAGGCTGTTCCGCAGT
GATGGCTGTGGCGGCAGTTTCTACACCCTGGACAGCTTGAACTTGCGGGCTCGTTCCATGATCACCACCC
ACCCGGCCCTGGTGCTGCTCTGGTGTCAGATACTGCTGCTTGTCAACCACACCGACTACCGCTGGTGGGC
AGAAGTGCAGCAGACCCCGAAAAGACACAGTCTGTCCAGCACAAAGTTACTTAGTCCCCAGATGTCTGGA
GAAGAGGAGGATTCTGACTTGGCAGCCAAACTTGGAATGTGCAATAGAGAAATAGTACGAAGAGGGGCTC
TCATTCTCTTCTGTGATTATGTCTGTCAGAACCTCCATGACTCCGAGCACTTAACGTGGCTCATTGTAAA
TCACATTCAAGATCTGATCAGCCTTTCCCACGAGCCTCCAGTACAGGACTTCATCAGTGCCGTTCATCGG
AACTCTGCTGCCAGCGGCCTGTTCATCCAGGCAATTCAGTCTCGTTGTGAAAACCTTTCAACTCCAACCA
TGCTGAAGAAAACTCTTCAGTGCTTGGAGGGGATCCATCTCAGCCAGTCGGGAGCTGTGCTCACGCTGTA
TGTGGACAGGCTTCTGTGCACCCCTTTCCGTGTGCTGGCTCGCATGGTCGACATCCTTGCTTGTCGCCGG
GTAGAAATGCTTCTGGCTGCAAATTTACAGAGCAGCATGGCCCAGTTGCCAATGGAAGAACTCAACAGAA
TCCAGGAATACCTTCAGAGCAGCGGGCTCGCTCAGAGACACCAAAGGCTCTATTCCCTGCTGGACAGGTT
TCGTCTCTCCACCATGCAAGACTCACTTAGTCCCTCTCCTCCAGTCTCTTCCCACCCGCTGGACGGGGAT
GGGCACGTGTCACTGGAAACAGTGAGTCCGGACAAAGACTGGTACGTTCATCTTGTCAAATCCCAGTGTT
GGACCAGGTCAGATTCTGCACTGCTGGAAGGTGCAGAGCTGGTGAATCGGATTCCTGCTGAAGATATGAA
TGCCTTCATGATGAACTCGGAGTTCAACCTAAGCCTGCTAGCTCCATGCTTAAGCCTAGGGATGAGTGAA
ATTTCTGGTGGCCAGAAGAGTGCCCTTTTTGAAGCAGCCCGTGAGGTGACTCTGGCCCGTGTGAGCGGCA
CCGTGCAGCAGCTCCCTGCTGTCCATCATGTCTTCCAGCCCGAGCTGCCTGCAGAACCGGCGGCCTACTG
GAGCAAGTTGAATGATCTGTTTGGGGATGCTGCACTGTATCAGTCCCTGCCCACTCTGGCCCGGGCCCTG
GCACAGTACCTGGTGGTGGTCTCCAAACTGCCCAGTCATTTGCACCTTCCTCCTGAGAAAGAGAAGGACA
TTGTGAAATTCGTGGTGGCAACCCTTGAGGCCCTGTCCTGGCATTTGATCCATGAGCAGATCCCGCTGAG
TCTGGATCTCCAGGCAGGGCTGGACTGCTGCTGCCTGGCCCTGCAGCTGCCTGGCCTCTGGAGCGTGGTC
TCCTCCACAGAGTTTGTGACCCACGCCTGCTCCCTCATCCACTGTGTGCACTTCATCCTGGAGGCCGTTG
CAGTGCAGCCTGGAGAGCAGCTTCTTAGTCCAGAAAGAAGGACAAATACCCCAAAAGCCATCAGCGAGGA
GGAGGAGGAAGTAGATCCAAACACACAGAATCCTAAGTATATCACTGCAGCCTGTGAGATGGTGGCAGAA
ATGGTGGAGTCTCTGCAGTCGGTGTTGGCCTTGGGTCATAAAAGGAATAGCGGCGTGCCGGCGTTTCTCA
CGCCATTGCTCAGGAACATCATCATCAGCCTGGCCCGCCTGCCCCTTGTCAACAGCTACACACGTGTGCC
CCCACTGGTGTGGAAGCTTGGATGGTCACCCAAACCGGGAGGGGATTTTGGCACAGCATTCCCTGAGATC
CCCGTGGAGTTCCTCCAGGAAAAGGAAGTCTTTAAGGAGTTCATCTACCGCATCAACACACTAGGCTGGA
CCAGTCGTACTCAGTTTGAAGAAACTTGGGCCACCCTCCTTGGTGTCCTGGTGACGCAGCCCCTCGTGAT
GGAGCAGGAGGAGAGCCCACCAGAAGAAGACACAGAGAGGACCCAGATCAACGTCCTGGCCGTGCAGGCC
ATCACCTCACTGGTGCTCAGTGCAATGACTGTGCCTGTGGCCGGCAACCCAGCTGTAAGCTGCTTGGAGC
AGCAGCCCCGGAACAAGCCTCTGAAAGCTCTCGACACCAGGTTTGGGAGGAAGCTGAGCATTATCAGAGG
GATTGTGGAGCAAGAGATTCAAGCAATGGTTTCAAAGAGAGAGAATATTGCCACCCATCATTTATATCAG
GCATGGGATCCTGTCCCTTCTCTGTCTCCGGCTACTACAGGTGCCCTCATCAGCCACGAGAAGCTGCTGC
TGCAGATCAACCCCGAGCGGGAGCTGGGGAGCATGAGCTACAAACTCGGCCAGGTGTCCATACACTCCGT
GTGGCTAGGGAACAGCATCACACCCCTGAGGGAGGAGGAATGGGACGAGGAAGAGGAGGAGGAGGCCGAC
GCCCCTGCACCTTCGTCACCACCCACGTCTCCAGTCAACTCCAGGAAACACCGGGCTGGAGTTGACATCC
ACTCCTGTTCGCAGTTTTTGCTTGAGTTGTACAGCCGCTGGATCCTGCCGTCCAGCTCAGCCAGGAGGAC
CCCGGCCATCCTGATCAGTGAGGTGGTCAGATCCCTTCTAGTGGTCTCAGACTTGTTCACCGAGCGCAAC
CAGTTTGAGCTGATGTATGTGACGCTGACAGAACTGCGAAGGGTGCACCCTTCAGAAGACGAGATCCTCG
CTCAGTACCTGGTGCCTGCCACCTGCAAGGCAGCTGCCGTCCTTGGGATGGACAAGGCCGTGGCGGAGCC
TGTCAGCCGCCTGCTGGAGAGCACGCTCAGGAGCAGCCACCTGCCCAGCAGGGTTGGAGCCCTGCACGGC
ATCCTCTATGTGCTGGAGTGCGACCTGCTGGACGACACTGCCAAGCAGCTCATCCCGGTCATCAGCGACT
ATCTCCTCTCCAACCTGAAAGGGATCGCCCACTGCGTGAACATTCACAGCCAGCAGCACGTACTGGTCAT
GTGTGCCACTGCGTTTTACCTCATTGAGAACTATCCTCTGGACGTAGGGCCGGAATTTTCAGCATCAATA
ATACAGATGTGTGGGGTGATGCTGTCTGGAAGTGAGGAGTCCACCCCCTCCATCATTTACCACTGTGCCC
TCAGAGGCCTGGAGCGCCTCCTGCTCTCTGAGCAGCTCTCCCGCCTGGATGCAGAATCGCTGGTCAAGCT
GAGTGTGGACAGAGTGAACGTGCACAGCCCGCACCGGGCCATGGCGGCTCTGGGCCTGATGCTCACCTGC
ATGTACACAGGAAAGGAGAAAGTCAGTCCGGGTAGAACTTCAGACCCTAATCCTGCAGCCCCCGACAGCG
AGTCAGTGATTGTTGCTATGGAGCGGGTATCTGTTCTTTTTGATAGGATCAGGAAAGGCTTTCCTTGTGA
AGCCAGAGTGGTGGCCAGGATCCTGCCCCAGTTTCTAGACGACTTCTTCCCACCCCAGGACATCATGAAC
AAAGTCATCGGAGAGTTTCTGTCCAACCAGCAGCCATACCCCCAGTTCATGGCCACCGTGGTGTATAAGG
TGTTTCAGACTCTGCACAGCACCGGGCAGTCGTCCATGGTCCGGGACTGGGTCATGCTGTCCCTCTCCAA
CTTCACGCAGAGGGCCCCGGTCGCCATGGCCACGTGGAGCCTCTCCTGCTTCTTTGTCAGCGCGTCCACC
AGCCCGTGGGTCGCGGCGATCCTCCCACATGTCATCAGCAGGATGGGCAAGCTGGAGCAGGTGGACGTGA
ACCTTTTCTGCCTGGTCGCCACAGACTTCTACAGACACCAGATAGAGGAGGAGCTCGACCGCAGGGCCTT
CCAGTCTGTGCTTGAGGTGGTTGCAGCCCCAGGAAGCCCATATCACCGGCTGCTGACTTGTTTACGAAAT
GTCCACAAGGTCACCACCTGCGGTGGAAGCGGTGACTACAAAGACGATGACGACAAGTAAAACCTCTACT
TCCAATCGCACCATCATCACCATCACCATCACCACCATGATTACAAGGATGACGACGATAAGTGAGGCGG
CCGCCAACTTGATATCAAGCTTATCGATAATCAACCTCTGGATTACAAAATTTGTGAAAGATTGACTGGT
ATTCTTAACTATGTTGCTCCTTTTACGCTATGTGGATACGCTGCTTTAATGCCTTTGTATCATGCTATTG
CTTCCCGTATGGCTTTCATTTTCTCCTCCTTGTATAAATCCTGGTTGCTGTCTCTTTATGAGGAGTTGTG
GCCCGTTGTCAGGCAACGTGGCGTGGTGTGCACTGTGTTTGCTGACGCAACCCCCACTGGTTGGGGCATT
GCCACCACCTGTCAGCTCCTTTCCGGGACTTTCGCTTTCCCCCTCCCTATTGCCACGGCGGAACTCATCG
CCGCCTGCCTTGCCCGCTGCTGGACAGGGGCTCGGCTGTTGGGCACTGACAATTCCGTGGTGTTGTCGGG
GAAATCATCGTCCTTTCCTTGGCTGCTCGCCTGTGTTGCCACCTGGATTCTGCGCGGGACGTCCTTCTGC
TACGTCCCTTCGGCCCTCAATCCAGCGGACCTTCCTTCCCGCGGGCGCCCCCCTCCTCACGGCGAGCGAA
GCTTGTCGAGAAGTACTAGAGGATCTCTAGAGCCTGCAGTCTCGACAAGCTTGTCGAGAAGTACTAGAGG
ATCATAATCAGCCATACCACATTTGTAGAGGTTTTACTTGCTTTAAAAAACCTCCCACACCTCCCCCTGA
ACCTGAAACATAAAATGAATGCAATTGTTGTTGTTAACTTGTTTATTGCAGCTTATAATGGTTACAAATA
AAGCAATAGCATCACAAATTTCACAAATAAAGCATTTTTTTCACTGCATTCTAGTTGTGGTTTGTCCAAA
CTCATCAATGTATCTTATCATGTCTGGATCTGATCACTGCTTGAGCCTAGGAGATCCGAACCAGATAAGT
GAAATCTAGTTCCAAACTATTTTGTCATTTTTAATTTTCGTATTAGCTTACGACGCTACACCCAGTTCCC
ATCTATTTTGTCACTCTTCCCTAAATAATCCTTAAAAACTCCATTTCCACCCCTCCCAGTTCCCAACTAT
TTTGTCCGCCCACAGCGGGGCATTTTTCTTCCTGTTATGTTTTTAATCAAACATCCTGCCAACTCCATGT
GACAAACCGTCATCTTCGGCTACTTT
