>Addgene plasmid #111743 | pBacMam2-DiEx-LIC-C-flag_huntingtin_full-length_Q25 | depositor partial sequence | sequence record 209894 | insert
ATGGCGACCCTGGAAAAGCTGATGAAGGCCTTCGAGTCCCTCAAGTCCTTCCAACAGCAGCAACAGCAAC
AACAGCAGCAACAGCAACAACAGCAGCAACAGCAACAACAGCAGCAACAGCAACAACCGCCACCGCCGCC
GCCGCCGCCGCCGCCTCCTCAGCTTCCTCAGCCGCCGCCGCAGGCACAGCCGCTGCTGCCTCAGCCGCAG
CCGCCCCCGCCGCCGCCCCCGCCGCCACCCGGCCCGGCTGTGGCTGAGGAGCCGCTGCACCGACCAAAGA
AAGAACTTTCAGCTACCAAGAAAGACCGTGTGAATCATTGTCTGACAATATGTGAAAACATAGTGGCACA
GTCTGTCAGAAATTCTCCAGAATTTCAGAAACTTCTGGGCATCGCTATGGAACTTTTTCTGCTGTGCAGT
GATGACGCAGAGTCAGATGTCAGGATGGTGGCTGACGAATGCCTCAACAAAGTTATCAAAGCTTTGATGG
ATTCTAATCTTCCAAGGTTACAGCTCGAGCTCTATAAGGAAATTAAAAAGAATGGTGCCCCTCGGAGTTT
GCGTGCTGCCCTGTGGAGGTTTGCTGAGCTGGCTCACCTGGTTCGGCCTCAGAAATGCAGGCCTTACCTG
GTGAACCTTCTGCCGTGCCTGACTCGAACAAGCAAGAGACCCGAAGAATCAGTCCAGGAGACCTTGGCTG
CAGCTGTTCCCAAAATTATGGCTTCTTTTGGCAATTTTGCAAATGACAATGAAATTAAGGTTTTGTTAAA
GGCCTTCATAGCGAACCTGAAGTCAAGCTCCCCCACCATTCGGCGGACAGCGGCTGGATCAGCAGTGAGC
ATCTGCCAGCACTCAAGAAGGACACAATATTTCTATAGTTGGCTACTAAATGTGCTCTTAGGCTTACTCG
TTCCTGTCGAGGATGAACACTCCACTCTGCTGATTCTTGGCGTGCTGCTCACCCTGAGGTATTTGGTGCC
CTTGCTGCAGCAGCAGGTCAAGGACACAAGCCTGAAAGGCAGCTTCGGAGTGACAAGGAAAGAAATGGAA
GTCTCTCCTTCTGCAGAGCAGCTTGTCCAGGTTTATGAACTGACGTTACATCATACACAGCACCAAGACC
ACAATGTTGTGACCGGAGCCCTGGAGCTGTTGCAGCAGCTCTTCAGAACGCCTCCACCCGAGCTTCTGCA
AACCCTGACCGCAGTCGGGGGCATTGGGCAGCTCACCGCTGCTAAGGAGGAGTCTGGTGGCCGAAGCCGT
AGTGGGAGTATTGTGGAACTTATAGCTGGAGGGGGTTCCTCATGCAGCCCTGTCCTTTCAAGAAAACAAA
AAGGCAAAGTGCTCTTAGGAGAAGAAGAAGCCTTGGAGGATGACTCTGAATCGAGATCGGATGTCAGCAG
CTCTGCCTTAACAGCCTCAGTGAAGGATGAGATCAGTGGAGAGCTGGCTGCTTCTTCAGGGGTTTCCACT
CCAGGGTCAGCAGGTCATGACATCATCACAGAACAGCCACGGTCACAGCACACACTGCAGGCGGACTCAG
TGGATCTGGCCAGCTGTGACTTGACAAGCTCTGCCACTGATGGGGATGAGGAGGATATCTTGAGCCACAG
CTCCAGCCAGGTCAGCGCCGTCCCATCTGACCCTGCCATGGACCTGAATGATGGGACCCAGGCCTCGTCG
CCCATCAGCGACAGCTCCCAGACCACCACCGAAGGGCCTGATTCAGCTGTTACCCCTTCAGACAGTTCTG
AAATTGTGTTAGACGGTACCGACAACCAGTATTTGGGCCTGCAGATTGGACAGCCCCAGGATGAAGATGA
GGAAGCCACAGGTATTCTTCCTGATGAAGCCTCGGAGGCCTTCAGGAACTCTTCCATGGCCCTTCAACAG
GCACATTTATTGAAAAACATGAGTCACTGCAGGCAGCCTTCTGACAGCAGTGTTGATAAATTTGTGTTGA
GAGATGAAGCTACTGAACCGGGTGATCAAGAAAACAAGCCTTGCCGCATCAAAGGTGACATTGGACAGTC
CACTGATGATGACTCTGCACCTCTTGTCCATTGTGTCCGCCTTTTATCTGCTTCGTTTTTGCTAACAGGG
GGAAAAAATGTGCTGGTTCCGGACAGGGATGTGAGGGTCAGCGTGAAGGCCCTGGCCCTCAGCTGTGTGG
GAGCAGCTGTGGCCCTCCACCCGGAATCTTTCTTCAGCAAACTCTATAAAGTTCCTCTTGACACCACGGA
ATACCCTGAGGAACAGTATGTCTCAGACATCTTGAACTACATCGATCATGGAGACCCACAGGTTCGAGGA
GCCACTGCCATTCTCTGTGGGACCCTCATCTGCTCCATCCTCAGCAGGTCCCGCTTCCACGTGGGAGATT
GGATGGGCACCATTAGAACCCTCACAGGAAATACATTTTCTTTGGCGGATTGCATTCCTTTGCTGCGGAA
AACACTGAAGGATGAGTCTTCTGTTACTTGCAAGTTAGCTTGTACAGCTGTGAGGAACTGTGTCATGAGT
CTCTGCAGCAGCAGCTACAGTGAGTTAGGACTGCAGCTGATCATCGATGTGCTGACTCTGAGGAACAGTT
CCTATTGGCTGGTGAGGACAGAGCTTCTGGAAACCCTTGCAGAGATTGACTTCAGGCTGGTGAGCTTTTT
GGAGGCAAAAGCAGAAAACTTACACAGAGGGGCTCATCATTATACAGGGCTTTTAAAACTGCAAGAACGA
GTGCTCAATAATGTTGTCATCCATTTGCTTGGAGATGAAGACCCCAGGGTGCGACATGTTGCCGCAGCAT
CACTAATTAGGCTTGTCCCAAAGCTGTTTTATAAATGTGACCAAGGACAAGCTGATCCAGTAGTGGCCGT
GGCAAGAGATCAAAGCAGTGTTTACCTGAAACTTCTCATGCATGAGACGCAGCCTCCATCTCATTTCTCC
GTCAGCACAATAACCAGAATATATAGAGGCTATAACCTACTACCAAGCATAACAGACGTCACTATGGAAA
ATAACCTTTCAAGAGTTATTGCAGCAGTTTCTCATGAACTAATCACATCAACCACCAGAGCACTCACATT
TGGATGCTGTGAAGCTTTGTGTCTTCTTTCCACTGCCTTCCCAGTTTGCATTTGGAGTTTAGGTTGGCAC
TGTGGAGTGCCTCCACTGAGTGCCTCAGATGAGTCTAGGAAGAGCTGTACCGTTGGGATGGCCACAATGA
TTCTGACCCTGCTCTCGTCAGCTTGGTTCCCATTGGATCTCTCAGCCCATCAAGATGCTTTGATTTTGGC
CGGAAACTTGCTTGCAGCCAGTGCTCCCAAATCTCTGAGAAGTTCATGGGCCTCTGAAGAAGAAGCCAAC
CCAGCAGCCACCAAGCAAGAGGAGGTCTGGCCAGCCCTGGGGGACCGGGCCCTGGTGCCCATGGTGGAGC
AGCTCTTCTCTCACCTGCTGAAGGTGATTAACATTTGTGCCCACGTCCTGGATGACGTGGCTCCTGGACC
CGCAATAAAGGCAGCCTTGCCTTCTCTAACAAACCCCCCTTCTCTAAGTCCCATCCGACGAAAGGGGAAG
GAGAAAGAACCAGGAGAACAAGCATCTGTACCGTTGAGTCCCAAGAAAGGCAGTGAGGCCAGTGCAGCTT
CTAGACAATCTGATACCTCAGGTCCTGTTACAACAAGTAAATCCTCATCACTGGGGAGTTTCTATCATCT
TCCTTCATACCTCAAACTGCATGATGTCCTGAAAGCTACACACGCTAACTACAAGGTCACGCTGGATCTT
CAGAACAGCACGGAAAAGTTTGGAGGGTTTCTTCGCTCAGCCTTGGATGTTCTTTCTCAGATACTAGAGC
TGGCCACACTGCAGGACATTGGGAAGTGTGTTGAAGAGATCCTAGGATACCTGAAATCCTGCTTTAGTCG
AGAACCAATGATGGCAACTGTTTGTGTTCAACAATTGTTGAAGACTCTCTTTGGCACAAACTTGGCCTCC
CAGTTTGATGGCTTATCTTCCAACCCCAGCAAGTCACAAGGCCGAGCACAGCGCCTTGGCTCCTCCAGTG
TGAGGCCAGGCTTGTACCACTACTGCTTCATGGCCCCGTACACCCACTTCACCCAGGCCCTCGCTGACGC
CAGCCTGAGGAACATGGTGCAGGCGGAGCAGGAGAACGACACCTCGGGATGGTTTGATGTCCTCCAGAAA
GTGTCTACCCAGTTGAAGACAAACCTCACGAGTGTCACAAAGAACCGTGCAGATAAGAATGCTATTCATA
ATCACATTCGTTTGTTTGAACCTCTTGTTATAAAAGCTTTAAAACAGTACACGACTACAACATGTGTGCA
GTTACAGAAGCAGGTTTTAGATTTGCTGGCGCAGCTGGTTCAGTTACGGGTTAATTACTGTCTTCTGGAT
TCAGATCAGGTGTTTATTGGCTTTGTATTGAAACAGTTTGAATACATTGAAGTGGGCCAGTTCAGGGAAT
CAGAGGCAATCATTCCAAACATCTTTTTCTTCTTGGTATTACTATCTTATGAACGCTATCATTCAAAACA
GATCATTGGAATTCCTAAAATCATTCAGCTCTGTGATGGCATCATGGCCAGTGGAAGGAAGGCTGTGACA
CATGCCATACCGGCTCTGCAGCCCATAGTCCACGACCTCTTTGTATTAAGAGGAACAAATAAAGCTGATG
CAGGAAAAGAGCTTGAAACCCAAAAAGAGGTGGTGGTGTCAATGTTACTGAGACTCATCCAGTACCATCA
GGTGTTGGAGATGTTCATTCTTGTCCTGCAGCAGTGCCACAAGGAGAATGAAGACAAGTGGAAGCGACTG
TCTCGACAGATAGCTGACATCATCCTCCCAATGTTAGCCAAACAGCAGATGCACATTGACTCTCATGAAG
CCCTTGGAGTGTTAAATACATTATTTGAGATTTTGGCCCCTTCCTCCCTCCGTCCGGTAGACATGCTTTT
ACGGAGTATGTTCGTCACTCCAAACACAATGGCGTCCGTGAGCACTGTTCAACTGTGGATATCGGGAATT
CTGGCCATTTTGAGGGTTCTGATTTCCCAGTCAACTGAAGATATTGTTCTTTCTCGTATTCAGGAGCTCT
CCTTCTCTCCGTATTTAATCTCCTGTACAGTAATTAATAGGTTAAGAGATGGGGACAGTACTTCAACGCT
AGAAGAACACAGTGAAGGGAAACAAATAAAGAATTTGCCAGAAGAAACATTTTCAAGGTTTCTATTACAA
CTGGTTGGTATTCTTTTAGAAGACATTGTTACAAAACAGCTGAAGGTGGAAATGAGTGAGCAGCAACATA
CTTTCTATTGCCAGGAACTAGGCACACTGCTAATGTGTCTGATCCACATCTTCAAGTCTGGAATGTTCCG
GAGAATCACAGCAGCTGCCACTAGGCTGTTCCGCAGTGATGGCTGTGGCGGCAGTTTCTACACCCTGGAC
AGCTTGAACTTGCGGGCTCGTTCCATGATCACCACCCACCCGGCCCTGGTGCTGCTCTGGTGTCAGATAC
TGCTGCTTGTCAACCACACCGACTACCGCTGGTGGGCAGAAGTGCAGCAGACCCCGAAAAGACACAGTCT
GTCCAGCACAAAGTTACTTAGTCCCCAGATGTCTGGAGAAGAGGAGGATTCTGACTTGGCAGCCAAACTT
GGAATGTGCAATAGAGAAATAGTACGAAGAGGGGCTCTCATTCTCTTCTGTGATTATGTCTGTCAGAACC
TCCATGACTCCGAGCACTTAACGTGGCTCATTGTAAATCACATTCAAGATCTGATCAGCCTTTCCCACGA
GCCTCCAGTACAGGACTTCATCAGTGCCGTTCATCGGAACTCTGCTGCCAGCGGCCTGTTCATCCAGGCA
ATTCAGTCTCGTTGTGAAAACCTTTCAACTCCAACCATGCTGAAGAAAACTCTTCAGTGCTTGGAGGGGA
TCCATCTCAGCCAGTCGGGAGCTGTGCTCACGCTGTATGTGGACAGGCTTCTGTGCACCCCTTTCCGTGT
GCTGGCTCGCATGGTCGACATCCTTGCTTGTCGCCGGGTAGAAATGCTTCTGGCTGCAAATTTACAGAGC
AGCATGGCCCAGTTGCCAATGGAAGAACTCAACAGAATCCAGGAATACCTTCAGAGCAGCGGGCTCGCTC
AGAGACACCAAAGGCTCTATTCCCTGCTGGACAGGTTTCGTCTCTCCACCATGCAAGACTCACTTAGTCC
CTCTCCTCCAGTCTCTTCCCACCCGCTGGACGGGGATGGGCACGTGTCACTGGAAACAGTGAGTCCGGAC
AAAGACTGGTACGTTCATCTTGTCAAATCCCAGTGTTGGACCAGGTCAGATTCTGCACTGCTGGAAGGTG
CAGAGCTGGTGAATCGGATTCCTGCTGAAGATATGAATGCCTTCATGATGAACTCGGAGTTCAACCTAAG
CCTGCTAGCTCCATGCTTAAGCCTAGGGATGAGTGAAATTTCTGGTGGCCAGAAGAGTGCCCTTTTTGAA
GCAGCCCGTGAGGTGACTCTGGCCCGTGTGAGCGGCACCGTGCAGCAGCTCCCTGCTGTCCATCATGTCT
TCCAGCCCGAGCTGCCTGCAGAACCGGCGGCCTACTGGAGCAAGTTGAATGATCTGTTTGGGGATGCTGC
ACTGTATCAGTCCCTGCCCACTCTGGCCCGGGCCCTGGCACAGTACCTGGTGGTGGTCTCCAAACTGCCC
AGTCATTTGCACCTTCCTCCTGAGAAAGAGAAGGACATTGTGAAATTCGTGGTGGCAACCCTTGAGGCCC
TGTCCTGGCATTTGATCCATGAGCAGATCCCGCTGAGTCTGGATCTCCAGGCAGGGCTGGACTGCTGCTG
CCTGGCCCTGCAGCTGCCTGGCCTCTGGAGCGTGGTCTCCTCCACAGAGTTTGTGACCCACGCCTGCTCC
CTCATCCACTGTGTGCACTTCATCCTGGAGGCCGTTGCAGTGCAGCCTGGAGAGCAGCTTCTTAGTCCAG
AAAGAAGGACAAATACCCCAAAAGCCATCAGCGAGGAGGAGGAGGAAGTAGATCCAAACACACAGAATCC
TAAGTATATCACTGCAGCCTGTGAGATGGTGGCAGAAATGGTGGAGTCTCTGCAGTCGGTGTTGGCCTTG
GGTCATAAAAGGAATAGCGGCGTGCCGGCGTTTCTCACGCCATTGCTCAGGAACATCATCATCAGCCTGG
CCCGCCTGCCCCTTGTCAACAGCTACACACGTGTGCCCCCACTGGTGTGGAAGCTTGGATGGTCACCCAA
ACCGGGAGGGGATTTTGGCACAGCATTCCCTGAGATCCCCGTGGAGTTCCTCCAGGAAAAGGAAGTCTTT
AAGGAGTTCATCTACCGCATCAACACACTAGGCTGGACCAGTCGTACTCAGTTTGAAGAAACTTGGGCCA
CCCTCCTTGGTGTCCTGGTGACGCAGCCCCTCGTGATGGAGCAGGAGGAGAGCCCACCAGAAGAAGACAC
AGAGAGGACCCAGATCAACGTCCTGGCCGTGCAGGCCATCACCTCACTGGTGCTCAGTGCAATGACTGTG
CCTGTGGCCGGCAACCCAGCTGTAAGCTGCTTGGAGCAGCAGCCCCGGAACAAGCCTCTGAAAGCTCTCG
ACACCAGGTTTGGGAGGAAGCTGAGCATTATCAGAGGGATTGTGGAGCAAGAGATTCAAGCAATGGTTTC
AAAGAGAGAGAATATTGCCACCCATCATTTATATCAGGCATGGGATCCTGTCCCTTCTCTGTCTCCGGCT
ACTACAGGTGCCCTCATCAGCCACGAGAAGCTGCTGCTGCAGATCAACCCCGAGCGGGAGCTGGGGAGCA
TGAGCTACAAACTCGGCCAGGTGTCCATACACTCCGTGTGGCTAGGGAACAGCATCACACCCCTGAGGGA
GGAGGAATGGGACGAGGAAGAGGAGGAGGAGGCCGACGCCCCTGCACCTTCGTCACCACCCACGTCTCCA
GTCAACTCCAGGAAACACCGGGCTGGAGTTGACATCCACTCCTGTTCGCAGTTTTTGCTTGAGTTGTACA
GCCGCTGGATCCTGCCGTCCAGCTCAGCCAGGAGGACCCCGGCCATCCTGATCAGTGAGGTGGTCAGATC
CCTTCTAGTGGTCTCAGACTTGTTCACCGAGCGCAACCAGTTTGAGCTGATGTATGTGACGCTGACAGAA
CTGCGAAGGGTGCACCCTTCAGAAGACGAGATCCTCGCTCAGTACCTGGTGCCTGCCACCTGCAAGGCAG
CTGCCGTCCTTGGGATGGACAAGGCCGTGGCGGAGCCTGTCAGCCGCCTGCTGGAGAGCACGCTCAGGAG
CAGCCACCTGCCCAGCAGGGTTGGAGCCCTGCACGGCATCCTCTATGTGCTGGAGTGCGACCTGCTGGAC
GACACTGCCAAGCAGCTCATCCCGGTCATCAGCGACTATCTCCTCTCCAACCTGAAAGGGATCGCCCACT
GCGTGAACATTCACAGCCAGCAGCACGTACTGGTCATGTGTGCCACTGCGTTTTACCTCATTGAGAACTA
TCCTCTGGACGTAGGGCCGGAATTTTCAGCATCAATAATACAGATGTGTGGGGTGATGCTGTCTGGAAGT
GAGGAGTCCACCCCCTCCATCATTTACCACTGTGCCCTCAGAGGCCTGGAGCGCCTCCTGCTCTCTGAGC
AGCTCTCCCGCCTGGATGCAGAATCGCTGGTCAAGCTGAGTGTGGACAGAGTGAACGTGCACAGCCCGCA
CCGGGCCATGGCGGCTCTGGGCCTGATGCTCACCTGCATGTACACAGGAAAGGAGAAAGTCAGTCCGGGT
AGAACTTCAGACCCTAATCCTGCAGCCCCCGACAGCGAGTCAGTGATTGTTGCTATGGAGCGGGTATCTG
TTCTTTTTGATAGGATCAGGAAAGGCTTTCCTTGTGAAGCCAGAGTGGTGGCCAGGATCCTGCCCCAGTT
TCTAGACGACTTCTTCCCACCCCAGGACATCATGAACAAAGTCATCGGAGAGTTTCTGTCCAACCAGCAG
CCATACCCCCAGTTCATGGCCACCGTGGTGTATAAGGTGTTTCAGACTCTGCACAGCACCGGGCAGTCGT
CCATGGTCCGGGACTGGGTCATGCTGTCCCTCTCCAACTTCACGCAGAGGGCCCCGGTCGCCATGGCCAC
GTGGAGCCTCTCCTGCTTCTTTGTCAGCGCGTCCACCAGCCCGTGGGTCGCGGCGATCCTCCCACATGTC
ATCAGCAGGATGGGCAAGCTGGAGCAGGTGGACGTGAACCTTTTCTGCCTGGTCGCCACAGACTTCTACA
GACACCAGATAGAGGAGGAGCTCGACCGCAGGGCCTTCCAGTCTGTGCTTGAGGTGGTTGCAGCCCCAGG
AAGCCCATATCACCGGCTGCTGACTTGTTTACGAAATGTCCACAAGGTCACCACCTGC
